>Addgene plasmid #173869 | mCherry-NES-SspB-MCS-P2A-iLIDcaax | addgene full sequence | sequence record 341718 | Addgene NGS Result
TGCTGGCCTTTTGCTCACATGTTCTTTCCTGCGTTATCCCCTGATTCTGTGGATAACCGTATTACCGCCA
TGCATTAGTTATTAATAGTAATCAATTACGGGGTCATTAGTTCATAGCCCATATATGGAGTTCCGCGTTA
CATAACTTACGGTAAATGGCCCGCCTGGCTGACCGCCCAACGACCCCCGCCCATTGACGTCAATAATGAC
GTATGTTCCCATAGTAACGCCAATAGGGACTTTCCATTGACGTCAATGGGTGGAGTATTTACGGTAAACT
GCCCACTTGGCAGTACATCAAGTGTATCATATGCCAAGTACGCCCCCTATTGACGTCAATGACGGTAAAT
GGCCCGCCTGGCATTATGCCCAGTACATGACCTTATGGGACTTTCCTACTTGGCAGTACATCTACGTATT
AGTCATCGCTATTACCATGGTGATGCGGTTTTGGCAGTACATCAATGGGCGTGGATAGCGGTTTGACTCA
CGGGGATTTCCAAGTCTCCACCCCATTGACGTCAATGGGAGTTTGTTTTGGCACCAAAATCAACGGGACT
TTCCAAAATGTCGTAACAACTCCGCCCCATTGACGCAAATGGGCGGTAGGCGTGTACGGTGGGAGGTCTA
TATAAGCAGAGCTGGTTTAGTGAACCGTCAGATCCGCTAGCGCTACCGGTCGCCACCATGGTGAGCAAGG
GCGAGGAGGATAACATGGCCATCATCAAGGAGTTCATGCGCTTCAAGGTGCACATGGAGGGCTCCGTGAA
CGGCCACGAGTTCGAGATCGAGGGCGAGGGCGAGGGCCGCCCCTACGAGGGCACCCAGACCGCCAAGCTG
AAGGTGACCAAGGGTGGCCCCCTGCCCTTCGCCTGGGACATCCTGTCCCCTCAGTTCATGTACGGCTCCA
AGGCCTACGTGAAGCACCCCGCCGACATCCCCGACTACTTGAAGCTGTCCTTCCCCGAGGGCTTCAAGTG
GGAGCGCGTGATGAACTTCGAGGACGGCGGCGTGGTGACCGTGACCCAGGACTCCTCCCTGCAGGACGGC
GAGTTCATCTACAAGGTGAAGCTGCGCGGCACCAACTTCCCCTCCGACGGCCCCGTAATGCAGAAGAAGA
CCATGGGCTGGGAGGCCTCCTCCGAGCGGATGTACCCCGAGGACGGCGCCCTGAAGGGCGAGATCAAGCA
GAGGCTGAAGCTGAAGGACGGCGGCCACTACGACGCTGAGGTCAAGACCACCTACAAGGCCAAGAAGCCC
GTGCAGCTGCCCGGCGCCTACAACGTCAACATCAAGTTGGACATCACCTCCCACAACGAGGACTACACCA
TCGTGGAACAGTACGAACGCGCCGAGGGCCGCCACTCCACCGGCGGCATGGACGAGCTGTACAAGTTCGG
CATTGATCTGAGCGGCCTGACCCTGGGTACCAGTGCTGGAGGTAGCTCCCCGAAACGCCCTAAGCTGCTG
CGTGAATATTACGATTGGCTGGTTGATAACAGCTTTACCCCATATCTGGTGGTGGATGCCACATACCTGG
GCGTGAACGTGCCCGTGGAGTATGTGAAAGACGGTCAGATCGTGCTGAATCTGTCTGCAAGTGCGACCGG
CAACCTGCAACTGACAAATGATTTTATCCAGTTCAACGCCCGCTTTAAGGGCGTGTCTCGTGAACTGTAT
ATCCCGATGGGTGCCGCTCTGGCCATTTACGCTCGCGAGAACGGCGATGGTGTGATGTTCGAACCAGAAG
AAATCTATGACGAGCTGAATATTGGTCTCGACAGTGCTGGAGGTAGTGCTGGAGGTTCAGCTGGTGGACT
CGAGGTCGACGAATTCGAGCTCGATATCCCGCGGGGAAGCGGAGCTACTAACTTCAGCCTGCTGAAGCAG
GCTGGAGACGTGGAGGAGAACCCTGGACCTGCACCGGGATCCGGGGAGTTTCTGGCAACCACACTGGAAC
GGATCGAGAAAAATTTCGTGATTACTGATCCGAGACTGCCTGACAACCCAATCATTTTTGCGAGCGATTC
CTTCCTGCAGCTGACAGAATATTCTCGGGAAGAGATCCTGGGGCGCAATTGCCGTTTTCTGCAGGGACCC
GAGACAGACCGTGCCACTGTTCGGAAAATCAGAGATGCTATTGACAACCAGACTGAAGTGACCGTTCAGC
TGATCAATTATACCAAGAGCGGCAAGAAGTTCTGGAACGTGTTCCACCTGCAGCCGATGCGCGATTATAA
GGGCGACGTCCAGTACTTCATTGGCGTGCAGCTGGATGGCACCGAACGTCTTCATGGCGCCGCTGAGCGT
GAGGCGGTCTGCCTGATCAAAAAGACAGCCTTTCAGATTGCTGAGGCAGCGAACGACGAAAATTACTTTG
GAAGCGGGAGTGGGAGCAAAAAGAAGAAAAAGAAGTCAAAGACAAAGTGTGTAATTATGTAGGCGGCCGC
GACTCTAGATCATAATCAGCCATACCACATTTGTAGAGGTTTTACTTGCTTTAAAAAACCTCCCACACCT
CCCCCTGAACCTGAAACATAAAATGAATGCAATTGTTGTTGTTAACTTGTTTATTGCAGCTTATAATGGT
TACAAATAAAGCAATAGCATCACAAATTTCACAAATAAAGCATTTTTTTCACTGCATTCTAGTTGTGGTT
TGTCCAAACTCATCAATGTATCTTAAGGCGTAAATTGTAAGCGTTAATATTTTGTTAAAATTCGCGTTAA
ATTTTTGTTAAATCAGCTCATTTTTTAACCAATAGGCCGAAATCGGCAAAATCCCTTATAAATCAAAAGA
ATAGACCGAGATAGGGT
[37 nt withheld, positions 2818-2854]
AAAGAACGTGGACTCCAACGTCAAAGG
[49 nt withheld, positions 2882-2930]
T
[91 nt withheld, positions 2932-3022]
G
[124 nt withheld, positions 3024-3147]
CAGGTGGCACTTTTCGGGGAAATGTGCGCGGAACCCCTATTTGTTTATTTTTCTAAATACATTCAAATAT
GTATCCGCTCATGAGACAATAACCCTGATAAATGCTTCAATAATATTGAAAAAGGAAGAGTCCTGAGGCG
GAAAGAACCAGCTGTGGAATGTGTGTCAGTTAGGGTGTGGAAAGTCCCCAGGCTCCCCAGCAGGCAGAAG
TATGCAAAGCATGCATCTCAATTAGTCAGCAACCAGGTGTGGAAAGTCCCCAGGCTCCCCAGCAGGCAGA
AGTATGCAAAGCATGCATCTCAATTAGTCAGCAACCATAGTCCCGCCCCTAACTCCGCCCATCCCGCCCC
TAACTCCGCCCAGTTCCGCCCATTCTCCGCCCCATGGCTGACTAATTTTTTTTATTTATGCAGAGGCCGA
GGCCGCCTCGGCCTCTGAGCTATTCCAGAAGTAGTGAGGAGGCTTTTTTGGAGGCCTAGGCTTTTGCAAA
GATCGATCAAGAGACAGGATGAGGATCGTTTCGCATGATTGAACAAGATGGATTGCACGCAGGTTCTCCG
GCCGCTTGGGTGGAGAGGCTATTCGGCTATGACTGGGCACAACAGACAATCGGCTGCTCTGATGCCGCCG
TGTTCCGGCTGTCAGCGCAGGGGCGCCCGGTTCTTTTTGTCAAGACCGACCTGTCCGGTGCCCTGAATGA
ACTGCAAGACGAGGCAGCGCGGCTATCGTGGCTGGCCACGACGGGCGTTCCTTGCGCAGCTGTGCTCGAC
GTTGTCACTGAAGCGGGAAGGGACTGGCTGCTATTGGGCGAAGTGCCGGGGCAGGATCTCCTGTCATCTC
ACCTTGCTCCTGCCGAGAAAGTATCCATCATGGCTGATGCAATGCGGCGGCTGCATACGCTTGATCCGGC
TACCTGCCCATTCGACCACCAAGCGAAACATCGCATCGAGCGAGCACGTACTCGGATGGAAGCCGGTCTT
GTCGATCAGGATGATCTGGACGAAGAGCATCAGGGGCTCGCGCCAGCCGAACTGTTCGCCAGGCTCAAGG
CGAGCATGCCCGACGGCGAGGATCTCGTCGTGACCCATGGCGATGCCTGCTTGCCGAATATCATGGTGGA
AAATGGCCGCTTTTCTGGATTCATCGACTGTGGCCGGCTGGGTGTGGCGGACCGCTATCAGGACATAGCG
TTGGCTACCCGTGATATTGCTGAAGAGCTTGGCGGCGAATGGGCTGACCGCTTCCTCGTGCTTTACGGTA
TCGCCGCTCCCGATTCGCAGCGCATCGCCTTCTATCGCCTTCTTGACGAGTTCTTCTGAGCGGGACTCTG
GGGTTCGAAATGACCGACCAAGCGACGCCCAACCTGCCATCACGAGATTTCGATTCCACCGCCGCCTTCT
ATGAAAGGTTGGGCTTCGGAATCGTTTTCCGGGACGCCGGCTGGATGATCCTCCAGCGCGGGGATCTCAT
GCTGGAGTTCTTCGCCCACCCTAGGGGGAGGCTAACTGAAACACGGAAGGAGACAATACCGGAAGGAACC
CGCGCTATGACGGCAATAAAAAGACAGAATAAAACGCACGGTGTTGGGTCGTTTGTTCATAAACGCGGGG
TTCGGTCCCAGGGCTGGCACTCTGTCGATACCCCACCGAGACCCCATTGGGGCCAATACGCCCGCGTTTC
TTCCTTTTCCCCACCCCACCCCCCAAGTTCGGGTGAAGGCCCAGGGCTCGCAGCCAACGTCGGGGCGGCA
GGCCCTGCCATAGCCTCAGGTTACTCATATATACTTTAGATTGATTTAAAACTTCATTTTTAATTTAAAA
GGATCTAGGTGAAGATCCTTTTTGATAATCTCATGACCAAAATCCCTTAACGTGAGTTTTCGTTCCACTG
AGCGTCAGACCCCGTAGAAAAGATCAAAGGATCTTCTTGAGATCCTTTTTTTCTGCGCGTAATCTGCTGC
TTGCAAACAAAAAAACCACCGCTACCAGCGGTGGTTTGTTTGCCGGATCAAGAGCTACCAACTCTTTTTC
CGAAGGTAACTGGCTTCAGCAGAGCGCAGATACCAAATACTGTTCTTCTAGTGTAGCCGTAGTTAGGCCA
CCACTTCAAGAACTCTGTAGCACCGCCTACATACCTCGCTCTGCTAATCCTGTTACCAGTGGCTGCTGCC
AGTGGCGATAAGTCGTGTCTTACCGGGTTGGACTCAAGACGATAGTTACCGGATAAGGCGCAGCGGTCGG
GCTGAACGGGGGGTTCGTGCACACAGCCCAGCTTGGAGCGAACGACCTACACCGAACTGAGATACCTACA
GCGTGAGCTATGAGAAAGCGCCACGCTTCCCGAAGGGAGAAAGGCGGACAGGTATCCGGTAAGCGGCAGG
GTCGGAACAGGAGAGCGCACGAGGGAGCTTCCAGGGGGAAACGCCTGGTATCTTTATAGTCCTGTCGGGT
TTCGCCACCTCTGACTTGAGCGTCGATTTTTGTGATGCTCGTCAGGGGGGCGGAGCCTATGGAAAAACGC
CAGCAACGCGGCCTTTTTACGGTTCCTGGCCTTT
Features (pLannotate 1.2.2; 17 found; start..end, strand, type, name):
      9..68      +  rep_origin     RSF ori (fragment): Plasmids containing the RSF 1030 origin of replication can be propagated in E. coli cells that contain additional plasmids with compatible origins.
    136..439     +  enhancer       CMV enhancer: human cytomegalovirus immediate early enhancer
    440..643     +  promoter       CMV promoter: human cytomegalovirus (CMV) immediate early promoter
    688..1395    +  CDS            mCherry: mCherry is a basic (constitutively fluorescent) red fluorescent protein published in 2004, derived from Discosoma sp.. It is reported to be a very rapidly-maturing monomer with low acid sensitivity.
   1444..1785    +  CDS            sspB (fragment): SSPB_HAEIN - Experimental evidence at protein level: Swiss-Prot protein existence level 1. Also stimulates degradation of the N-terminus of RseA (residues 1-108, alone or in complex with sigma-E) by ClpX-ClpP in a non-ssrA-mediated fashion. From Haemophilus influenzae (strain ATCC 51907 / DSM 11121 / KW20 / Rd).
   1963..2280    +  CDS            miniSOG: miniSOG is a basic (constitutively fluorescent) cyan fluorescent protein published in 2011, derived from Arabidopsis thaliana. It requires the cofactor flavin for fluorescence.
   2398..2441    +  CDS            K-Ras (fragment): human small GTPase proto-oncoprotein
   2458..2541    +  CDS            large T antigen (fragment): large T antigen from SV40 (simian virus 40)
   2564..2685    +  polyA_signal   SV40 poly(A) signal: SV40 polyadenylation signal
   2719..3147    -  rep_origin     f1 ori (sequence partly withheld): f1 bacteriophage origin of replication; arrow indicates direction of (+) strand synthesis
   3174..3278    +  promoter       AmpR promoter: bla
   3280..3637    +  promoter       SV40 promoter: SV40 enhancer and early promoter
   3672..4466    +  CDS            NeoR/KanR: aminoglycoside phosphotransferase from Tn5; aph(3')-II (or nptII); confers resistance to neomycin, kanamycin, and G418 (Geneticin®)
   4487..4639    +  CDS            ble (fragment): BLE_KLEPN - Experimental evidence at protein level: Swiss-Prot protein existence level 1. Binding protein with a strong affinity to the bleomycin family of antibiotics. Binds to CL990; an antimitotic-antibiotic compound. From Klebsiella pneumoniae.
   4698..4745    +  polyA_signal   HSV TK poly(A) signal: herpes simplex virus thymidine kinase polyadenylation signal (Cole and Stacy, 1985)
   4836..4852    -  polyA_signal   bGH poly(A) signal (fragment): bovine growth hormone polyadenylation signal
   5074..5662    +  rep_origin     ori: high-copy-number ColE1/pMB1/pBR322/pUC origin of replication
