[The description below was written by a language model from this plasmid's Addgene catalogue record and pLannotate feature annotations shown in this document.]
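Description:
mCherry-NES-SspB-MCS-P2A-iLIDcaax is a 5.7 kb mammalian expression plasmid built on the Clontech pEGFP-N1 backbone with EGFP removed. It is maintained in E. coli at high copy through a ColE1/pUC-type origin and selected with kanamycin. The same NeoR/KanR gene sits behind tandem bacterial (AmpR) and SV40 early promoters and is followed by an HSV TK poly(A) signal, so it can also confer G418 resistance in mammalian cells. An f1 origin is present as well. Several short annotated fragments (RSF ori, ble, bGH poly(A), SV40 large T antigen) look like backbone remnants or partial homology matches rather than functional parts.

The 1,755 bp insert is transcribed from the CMV immediate early enhancer/promoter and terminated by the SV40 poly(A) signal. It encodes one open reading frame that a P2A self-cleaving peptide splits into two proteins. The first is mCherry fused to a nuclear export signal and SspB, followed by a multiple cloning site. The second is iLID, the light-inducible dimer based on the Avena sativa LOV2 domain, carrying a C-terminal CAAX box annotated as a K-Ras fragment, which anchors it to the plasma membrane. The automated "miniSOG" annotation falls within the iLID region and most likely reflects homology between LOV domains rather than an actual miniSOG. The NES, MCS and P2A are not annotated separately in the feature table.

Blue light makes membrane-bound iLID bind SspB, recruiting the red cytosolic component to the membrane. With nothing cloned into the MCS, the plasmid serves as the "opto-control". The MCS allows an effector domain to be fused to SspB, and the associated work concerns optogenetic control of small GTPases.
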