Addgene plasmid #173869: mCherry-NES-SspB-MCS-P2A-iLIDcaax
Purpose: Mammalian expression of mCherry-NES-SspB-P2A-iLIDcaax (opto-control) containing multiple cloning sites (MCS)
Depositing lab: Takao Nakata. Publication: Optogenetic control of small GTPases reveals RhoA mediates intracellular calcium signaling. Inaba H, Miao Q, Nakata T. J Biol Chem. 2021 Jan-Jun;296:100290. doi: 10.1016/j.jbc.2021.100290. Epub 2021 Jan 13. PubMed 33453281.
Backbone
  Vector backbone: pEGFP-N1
  Backbone manufacturer: Clontech
  Backbone size w/o insert (bp): 3946
  Total vector size (bp): 5701
  Modifications to backbone: EGFP was removed
  Vector type: Mammalian Expression
Growth in bacteria
  Bacterial resistance: Kanamycin, 50 μg/mL
  Growth temperature: 37°C
  Growth strain: DH5alpha
  Copy number: High Copy
Gene/Insert
  Gene/Insert name: mCherry-NES-SspB-MCS-P2A-iLIDcaax
  Species: Avena sativa (oat)
  Insert size (bp): 1755
  Tag / fusion protein: mCherry (N terminal on insert); C-terminal CAAX-box (C terminal on backbone)
Terms and licenses: Academic/Nonprofit Terms; Industry Terms: Not Available to Industry
How to cite: mCherry-NES-SspB-MCS-P2A-iLIDcaax was a gift from Takao Nakata (Addgene plasmid # 173869 ; http://n2t.net/addgene:173869 ; RRID:Addgene_173869)
